>Addgene plasmid #51303 | pINDUCER21-RORA | addgene full sequence | sequence record 148186 | Addgene NGS results
AGCGCCCAATACGCAAACCGCCTCTCCCCGCGCGTTGGCCGATTCATTAATGCAGCAAGCTCATGGCTGA
CTAATTTTTTTTATTTATGCAGAGGCCGAGGCCGCCTCGGCCTCTGAGCTATTCCAGAAGTAGTGAGGAG
GCTTTTTTGGAGGCCTAGGCTTTTGCAAAAAGCTCCCCGTGGCACGACAGGTTTCCCGACTGGAAAGCGG
GCAGTGAGCGCAACGCAATTAATGTGAGTTAGCTCACTCATTAGGCACCCCAGGCTTTACACTTTATGCT
TCCGGCTCGTATGTTGTGTGGAATTGTGAGCGGATAACAATTTCACACAGGAAACAGCTATGACATGATT
ACGAATTTCACAAATAAAGCATTTTTTTCACTGCATTCTAGTTGTGGTTTGTCCAAACTCATCAATGTAT
CTTATCATGTCTGGATCAACTGGATAACTCAAGCTAACCAAAATCATCCCAAACTTCCCACCCCATACCC
TATTACCACTGCCAATTACCTGTGGTTTCATTTACTCTAAACCTGTGATTCCTCTGAATTATTTTCATTT
TAAAGAAATTGTATTTGTTAAATATGTACTACAAACTTAGTAGTTGGAAGGGCTAATTCACTCCCAAAGA
AGACAAGATATCCTTGATCTGTGGATCTACCACACACAAGGCTACTTCCCTGATTAGCAGAACTACACAC
CAGGGCCAGGGGTCAGATATCCACTGACCTTTGGATGGTGCTACAAGCTAGTACCAGTTGAGCCAGATAA
GGTAGAAGAGGCCAATAAAGGAGAGAACACCAGCTTGTTACACCCTGTGAGCCTGCATGGGATGGATGAC
CCGGAGAGAGAAGTGTTAGAGTGGAGGTTTGACAGCCGCCTAGCATTTCATCACGTGGCCCGAGAGCTGC
ATCCGGAGTACTTCAAGAACTGCTGATATCGAGCTTGCTACAAGGGACTTTCCGCTGGGGACTTTCCAGG
GAGGCGTGGCCTGGGCGGGACTGGGGAGTGGCGAGCCCTCAGATCCTGCATATAAGCAGCTGCTTTTTGC
CTGTACTGGGTCTCTCTGGTTAGACCAGATCTGAGCCTGGGAGCTCTCTGGCTAACTAGGGAACCCACTG
CTTAAGCCTCAATAAAGCTTGCCTTGAGTGCTTCAAGTAGTGTGTGCCCGTCTGTTGTGTGACTCTGGTA
ACTAGAGATCCCTCAGACCCTTTTAGTCAGTGTGGAAAATCTCTAGCAGTGGCGCCCGAACAGGGACTTG
AAAGCGAAAGGGAAACCAGAGGAGCTCTCTCGACGCAGGACTCGGCTTGCTGAAGCGCGCACGGCAAGAG
GCGAGGGGCGGCGACTGGTGAGTACGCCAAAAATTTTGACTAGCGGAGGCTAGAAGGAGAGAGATGGGTG
CGAGAGCGTCAGTATTAAGCGGGGGAGAATTAGATCGCGATGGGAAAAAATTCGGTTAAGGCCAGGGGGA
AAGAAAAAATATAAATTAAAACATATAGTATGGGCAAGCAGGGAGCTAGAACGATTCGCAGTTAATCCTG
GCCTGTTAGAAACATCAGAAGGCTGTAGACAAATACTGGGACAGCTACAACCATCCCTTCAGACAGGATC
AGAAGAACTTAGATCATTATATAATACAGTAGCAACCCTCTATTGTGTGCATCAAAGGATAGAGATAAAA
GACACCAAGGAAGCTTTAGACAAGATAGAGGAAGAGCAAAACAAAAGTAAGACCACCGCACAGCAAGCGG
CCGGCCGCTGATCTTCAGACCTGGAGGAGGAGATATGAGGGACAATTGGAGAAGTGAATTATATAAATAT
AAAGTAGTAAAAATTGAACCATTAGGAGTAGCACCCACCAAGGCAAAGAGAAGAGTGGTGCAGAGAGAAA
AAAGAGCAGTGGGAATAGGAGCTTTGTTCCTTGGGTTCTTGGGAGCAGCAGGAAGCACTATGGGCGCAGC
GTCAATGACGCTGACGGTACAGGCCAGACAATTATTGTCTGGTATAGTGCAGCAGCAGAACAATTTGCTG
AGGGCTATTGAGGCGCAACAGCATCTGTTGCAACTCACAGTCTGGGGCATCAAGCAGCTCCAGGCAAGAA
TCCTGGCTGTGGAAAGATACCTAAAGGATCAACAGCTCCTGGGGATTTGGGGTTGCTCTGGAAAACTCAT
TTGCACCACTGCTGTGCCTTGGAATGCTAGTTGGAGTAATAAATCTCTGGAACAGATTTGGAATCACACG
ACCTGGATGGAGTGGGACAGAGAAATTAACAATTACACAAGCTTAATACACTCCTTAATTGAAGAATCGC
AAAACCAGCAAGAAAAGAATGAACAAGAATTATTGGAATTAGATAAATGGGCAAGTTTGTGGAATTGGTT
TAACATAACAAATTGGCTGTGGTATATAAAATTATTCATAATGATAGTAGGAGGCTTGGTAGGTTTAAGA
ATAGTTTTTGCTGTACTTTCTATAGTGAATAGAGTTAGGCAGGGATATTCACCATTATCGTTTCAGACCC
ACCTCCCAACCCCGAGGGGACCCGACAGGCCCGAAGGAATAGAAGAAGAAGGTGGAGAGAGAGACAGAGA
CAGATCCATTCGATTAGTGAACGGATCTCGACGGTATCGCCGAATTCACAAATGGCAGTATTCATCCACA
ATTTTAAAAGAAAAGGGGGGATTGGGGGGTACAGTGCAGGGGAAAGAATAGTAGACATAATAGCAACAGA
CATACAAACTAAAGAATTACAAAAACAAATTACAAAAATTCAAAATTTTCGGGTTTATTACAGGGACAGC
AGAGATCCAGTTTGGACTAGGATCCTTTACCACTCCCTATCAGTGATAGAGAAAAGTGAAAGTCGAGTTT
ACCACTCCCTATCAGTGATAGAGAAAAGTGAAAGTCGAGTTTACCACTCCCTATCAGTGATAGAGAAAAG
TGAAAGTCGAGTTTACCACTCCCTATCAGTGATAGAGAAAAGTGAAAGTCGAGTTTACCACTCCCTATCA
GTGATAGAGAAAAGTGAAAGTCGAGCTCGGTACCCGGGTCGAGGTAGGCGTGTACGGTGGGAGGCCTATA
TAAGCAGAGCTCGTTTAGTGAACCGTCAGATCGCCTGGAGACGCCATCCACGCTGTTTTGACCTCCATAG
AAGACACCGGGACCGATCCAGCCTCCGCGGCCCCGAACTAGTCCAGTGTGGTGGAATTCTGCAGATATCA
ACAAGTTTGTACAAAAAAGCAGGCTTGAAGGAATTCGGTACCATGGAGTCAGCTCCGGCAGCCCCCGACC
CCGCCGCCAGCGAGCCAGGCAGCAGCGGCGCGGACGCGGCCGCCGGCTCCAGGGAGACCCCGCTGAACCA
GGAATCCGCCCGCAAGAGCGAGCCGCCTGCCCCGGTGCGCAGACAGAGCTATTCCAGCACCAGCAGAGGT
ATCTCAGTAACGAAGAAGACACATACATCTCAAATTGAAATTATTCCATGCAAGATCTGTGGAGACAAAT
CATCAGGAATCCATTATGGTGTCATTACATGTGAAGGCTGCAAGGGCTTTTTCAGGAGAAGTCAGCAAAG
CAATGCCACCTACTCCTGTCCTCGTCAGAAGAACTGTTTGATTGATCGAACCAGTAGAAACCGCTGCCAA
CACTGTCGATTACAGAAATGCCTTGCCGTAGGGATGTCTCGAGATGCTGTAAAATTTGGCCGAATGTCAA
AAAAGCAGAGAGACAGCTTGTATGCAGAAGTACAGAAACACCGGATGCAGCAGCAGCAGCGCGACCACCA
GCAGCAGCCTGGAGAGGCTGAGCCGCTGACGCCCACCTACAACATCTCGGCCAACGGGCTGACGGAACTT
CACGACGACCTCAGTAACTACATTGACGGGCACACCCCTGAGGGGAGTAAGGCAGACTCCGCCGTCAGCA
GCTTCTACCTGGACATACAGCCTTCCCCAGACCAGTCAGGTCTTGATATCAATGGAATCAAACCAGAACC
AATATGTGACTACACACCAGCATCAGGCTTCTTTCCCTACTGTTCGTTCACCAACGGCGAGACTTCCCCA
ACTGTGTCCATGGCAGAATTAGAACACCTTGCACAGAATATATCTAAATCGCATCTGGAAACCTGCCAAT
ACTTGAGAGAAGAGCTCCAGCAGATAACGTGGCAGACCTTTTTACAGGAAGAAATTGAGAACTATCAAAA
CAAGCAGCGGGAGGTGATGTGGCAATTGTGTGCCATCAAAATTACAGAAGCTATACAGTATGTGGTGGAG
TTTGCCAAACGCATTGATGGATTTATGGAACTGTGTCAAAATGATCAAATTGTGCTTCTAAAAGCAGGTT
CTCTAGAGGTGGTGTTTATCAGAATGTGCCGTGCCTTTGACTCTCAGAACAACACCGTGTACTTTGATGG
GAAGTATGCCAGCCCCGACGTCTTCAAATCCTTAGGTTGTGAAGACTTTATTAGCTTTGTGTTTGAATTT
GGAAAGAGTTTATGTTCTATGCACCTGACTGAAGATGAAATTGCATTATTTTCTGCATTTGTACTGATGT
CAGCAGATCGCTCATGGCTGCAAGAAAAGGTAAAAATTGAAAAACTGCAACAGAAAATTCAGCTAGCTCT
TCAACACGTCCTACAGAAGAATCACCGAGAAGATGGAATACTAACAAAGTTAATATGCAAGGTGTCTACA
TTAAGAGCCTTATGTGGACGACATACAGAAAAGCTAATGGCATTTAAAGCAATATACCCAGACATTGTGC
GACTTCATTTTCCTCCATTATACAAGGAGTTGTTCACTTCAGAATTTGAGCCAGCAATGCAAATTGATGG
GTAGCTCGAGTGCGGCCGCAACCCAGCTTTCTTGTACAAAGTGGTTGATATCCAGCACAGTGGCGGCCGC
TCGAGTCTAGAGGGCCCGCGGTTCGAATACCCATACGACGTCCCAGACTACGCTTAGTAATGATTAATTA
AACTAGAAATTCTACCGGGTAGGGGAGGCGCTTTTCCCAAGGCAGTCTGGAGTAACCCACCCAAGATCTG
GCCTCCGCGCCGGGTTTTGGCGCCTCCCGCGGGCGCCCCCCTCCTCACGGCGAGCCGCGTAAGATCTGGC
CTCCGCGCCGGGTTTTGGCGCCTCCCGCGGGCGCCCCCCTCCTCACGGCGAGCCTAGTCGTGAGGCTCCG
GTGCCCGTCAGTGGGCAGAGCGCACATCGCCCACAGTCCCCGAGAAGTTGGGGGGAGGGGTCGGCAATTG
AACCGGTGCCTAGAGAAGGTGGCGCGGGGTAAACTGGGAAAGTGATGTCGTGTACTGGCTCCGCCTTTTT
CCCGAGGGTGGGGGAGAACCGTATATAAGTGCAGTAGTCGCCGTGAACGTTCTTTTTCGCAACGGGTTTG
CCGCCAGAACACAGGTAAGTGCCGTGTGTGGTTCCCGCGGGCCTGGCCTCTTTACGGGTTATGGCCCTTG
CGTGCCTTGAATTACTTCCACCTGGCTGCAGTACGTGATTCTTGATCCCGAGCTTCGGGTTGGAAGTGGG
TGGGAGAGTTCGAGGCCTTGCGCTTAAGGAGCCCCTTCGCCTCGTGCTTGAGTTGAGGCCTGGCCTGGGC
GCTGGGGCCGCCGCGTGCGAATCTGGTGGCACCTTCGCGCCTGTCTCGCTGCTTTCGATAAGTCTCTAGC
CATTTAAAATTTTTGATGACCTGCTGCGACGCTTTTTTTCTGGCAAGATAGTCTTGTAAATGCGGGCCAA
GATCTGCACACTGGTATTTCGGTTTTTGGGGCCGCGGGCGGCGACGGGGCCCGTGCGTCCCAGCGCACAT
GTTCGGCGAGGCGGGGCCTGCGAGCGCGGCCACCGAGAATCGGACGGGGGTAGTCTCAAGCTGGCCGGCC
TGCTCTGGTGCCTGGCCTCGCGCCGCCGTGTATCGCCCCGCCCTGGGCGGCAAGGCTGGCCCGGTCGGCA
CCAGTTGCGTGAGCGGAAAGATGGCCGCTTCCCGGCCCTGCTGCAGGGAGCTCAAAATGGAGGACGCGGC
GCTCGGGAGAGCGGGCGGGTGAGTCACCCACACAAAGGAAAAGGGCCTTTCCGTCCTCAGCCGTCGCTTC
ATGTGACTCCACGGAGTACCGGGCGCCGTCCAGGCACCTCGATTAGTTCTCGAGCTTTTGGAGTACGTCG
TCTTTAGGTTGGGGGGAGGGGTTTTATGCGATGGAGTTTCCCCACACTGAGTGGGTGGAGACTGAAGTTA
GGCCAGCTTGGCACTTGATGTAATTCTCCTTGGAATTTGCCCTTTTTGAGTTTGGATCTTGGTTCATTCT
CAAGCCTCAGACAGTGGTTCAAAGTTTTTTTCTTCCATTTCAGGTGTCGTGAAGCGGCCGCCATGCTAGT
AAATTGTCCGCTAAATTCTGGCCGTTTTTGGCTTTTTTGTTAGACGGATCCATAACTTCGTATAATGTAT
GCTATACGAAGTTATGCCACCATGTCTAGACTGGACAAGAGCAAAGTCATAAACGGAGCTCTGGAATTAC
TCAATGGTGTCGGTATCGAAGGCCTGACGACAAGGAAACTCGCTCAAAAGCTGGGAGTTGAGCAGCCTAC
CCTGTACTGGCACGTGAAGAACAAGCGGGCCCTGCTCGATGCCCTGCCAATCGAGATGCTGGACAGGCAT
CATACCCACTTCTGCCCCCTGGAAGGCGAGTCATGGCAAGACTTTCTGCGGAACAACGCCAAGTCATACC
GCTGTGCTCTCCTCTCACATCGCGACGGGGCTAAAGTGCATCTCGGCACCCGCCCAACAGAGAAACAGTA
CGAAACCCTGGAAAATCAGCTCGCGTTCCTGTGTCAGCAAGGCTTCTCCCTGGAGAACGCACTGTACGCT
CTGTCCGCCGTGGGCCACTTTACACTGGGCTGCGTATTGGAGGAACAGGAGCATCAAGTAGCAAAAGAGG
AAAGAGAGACACCTACCACCGATTCTATGCCCCCACTTCTGAGACAAGCAATTGAGCTGTTCGACCGGCA
GGGAGCCGAACCTGCCTTCCTTTTCGGCCTGGAACTAATCATATGTGGCCTGGAGAAACAGCTAAAGTGC
GAAAGCGGCGGGCCGACCGACGCCCTTGACGATTTTGACTTAGACATGCTCCCAGCCGATGCCCTTGACG
ACTTTGACCTTGATATGCTGCCTGCTGACGCTCTTGACGATTTTGACCTTGACATGCTCCCCGGGTAACT
AAGTAAGGATCCGCGGCCGCACTAGAGGAATTCCGCCCCTCTCCCCCCCCCCCCCCCCTCTCCCTCCCCC
CCCCCTAACGTTACTGGCCGAAGCCGCTTGGAATAAGGCCGGTGTGCGTTTGTCTATATGTTATTTTCCA
CCATATTGCCGTCTTTTGGCAATGTGAGGGCCCGGAAACCTGGCCCTGTCTTCTTGACGAGCATTCCTAG
GGGTCTTTCCCCTCTCGCCAAAGGAATGCAAGGTCTGTTGAATGTCGTGAAGGAAGCAGTTCCTCTGGAA
GCTTCTTGAAGACAAACAACGTCTGTAGCGACCCTTTGCAGGCAGCGGAACCCCCCACCTGGCGACAGGT
GCCTCTGCGGCCAAAAGCCACGTGTATAAGATACACCTGCAAAGGCGGCACAACCCCAGTGCCACGTTGT
GAGTTGGATAGTTGTGGAAAGAGTCAAATGGCTCTCCTCAAGCGTATTCAACAAGGGGCTGAAGGATGCC
CAGAAGGTACCCCATTGTATGGGATCTGATCTGGGGCCTCGGTGCACATGCTTTACATGTGTTTAGTCGA
GGTTAAAAAAACGTCTAGGCCCCCCGAACCACGGGGACGTGGTTTTCCTTTGAAAAACACGATGATAAGC
TTACCGGTCCACCATGGTGAGCAAGGGCGAGGAGCTGTTCACCGGGGTGGTGCCCATCCTGGTCGAGCTG
GACGGCGACGTAAACGGCCACAAGTTCAGCGTGTCCGGCGAGGGCGAGGGCGATGCCACCTACGGCAAGC
TGACCCTGAAGTTCATCTGCACCACCGGCAAGCTGCCCGTGCCCTGGCCCACCCTCGTGACCACCCTGAC
CTACGGCGTGCAGTGCTTCAGCCGCTACCCCGACCACATGAAGCAGCACGACTTCTTCAAGTCCGCCATG
CCCGAAGGCTACGTCCAGGAGCGCACCATCTTCTTCAAGGACGACGGCAACTACAAGACCCGCGCCGAGG
TGAAGTTCGAGGGCGACACCCTGGTGAACCGCATCGAGCTGAAGGGCATCGACTTCAAGGAGGACGGCAA
CATCCTGGGGCACAAGCTGGAGTACAACTACAACAGCCACAACGTCTATATCATGGCCGACAAGCAGAAG
AACGGCATCAAGGTGAACTTCAAGATCCGCCACAACATCGAGGACGGCAGCGTGCAGCTCGCCGACCACT
ACCAGCAGAACACCCCCATCGGCGACGGCCCCGTGCTGCTGCCCGACAACCACTACCTGAGCACCCAGTC
CGCCCTGAGCAAAGACCCCAACGAGAAGCGCGATCACATGGTCCTGCTGGAGTTCGTGACCGCCGCCGGG
ATCACTCTCGGCATGGACGAGCTGTACAAGTAAGCATGCCCGACGGCGAGGATCTCGTCGTGACCCATGG
CGATGCCTGCTTGCCGAATATCATGGTGGAAAATGGCCGCTTTTCTGGATTCATCGACTGTGGCCGGCTG
GGTGTGGCGGACCGCTATCAGGACATAGCGTTGGCTACCCGTGATATTGCTGAAGAGCTTGGCGGCGAAT
GGGCTGACCGCTTCCTCGTGCTTTACGGTATCGCCGCTCCCGATTCGCAGCGCATCGCCTTCTATCGCCT
TCTTGACGAGTTCTTCTGATGTACAAGTAAAGCGGCCGCGACTCTAGATCATAATCAGCCATACCACATT
TGTAGAGGTTTTACTTGCTTTAAAAAACCTCCCACACCTCCCCCTGAACCTGAAACATAAAATGAATGCA
ATTGTTGTTGTTTAGTCCCTCCCAATTCGATATCAAGCTTATCGCGATAGATCCTAATCAACCTCTGGAT
TACAAAATTTGTGAAAGATTGACTGGTATTCTTAACTATGTTGCTCCTTTTACGCTATGTGGATACGCTG
CTTTAATGCCTTTGTATCATGCTATTGCTTCCCGTATGGCTTTCATTTTCTCCTCCTTGTATAAATCCTG
GTTGCTGTCTCTTTATGAGGAGTTGTGGCCCGTTGTCAGGCAACGTGGCGTGGTGTGCACTGTGTTTGCT
GACGCAACCCCCACTGGTTGGGGCATTGCCACCACCTGTCAGCTCCTTTCCGGGACTTTCGCTTTCCCCC
TCCCTATTGCCACGGCGGAACTCATCGCCGCCTGCCTTGCCCGCTGCTGGACAGGGGCTCGGCTGTTGGG
CACTGACAATTCCGTGGTGTTGTCGGGGAAATCATCGTCCTTTCCTTGGCTGCTCGCCTGTGTTGCCACC
TGGATTCTGCGCGGGACGTCCTTCTGCTACGTCCCTTCGGCCCTCAATCCAGCGGACCTTCCTTCCCGCG
GCCTGCTGCCGGCTCTGCGGCCTCTTCCGCGTCTTCGCCTTCGCCCTCAGACGAGTCGGATCTCCCTTTG
GGCCGCCTCCCCGCCTGAGATCCTTTAAGACCAATGACTTACAAGGCAGCTGTAGATCTTAGCCACTTTT
TAAAAGAAAAGGGGGGACTGGAAGGGCTAATTCACTCCCAACGAAGACAAGATCTGCTTTTTGCTTGTAC
TGGGTCTCTCTGGTTAGACCAGATCTGAGCCTGGGAGCTCTCTGGCTAACTAGGGAACCCACTGCTTAAG
CCTCAATAAAGCTTGCCTTGAGTGCTTCAAGTAGTGTGTGCCCGTCTGTTGTGTGACTCTGGTAACTAGA
GATCCCTCAGACCCTTTTAGTCAGTGTGGAAAATCTCTAGCAGTAGTAGTTCATGTCATCTTATTATTCA
GTATTTATAACTTGCAAAGAAATGAATATCAGAGAGTGAGAGGCCCGGGTTAATTAAGGAAAGGGCTAGA
TCATTCTTGAAGACGAAAGGGCCTCGTGATACGCCTATTTTTATAGGTTAATGTCATGATAATAATGGTT
TCTTAGACGTCAGGTGGCACTTTTCGGGGAAATGTGCGCGGAACCCCTATTTGTTTATTTTTCTAAATAC
ATTCAAATATGTATCCGCTCATGAGACAATAACCCTGATAAATGCTTCAATAATATTGAAAAAGGAAGAG
TATGAGTATTCAACATTTCCGTGTCGCCCTTATTCCCTTTTTTGCGGCATTTTGCCTTCCTGTTTTTGCT
CACCCAGAAACGCTGGTGAAAGTAAAAGATGCTGAAGATCAGTTGGGTGCACGAGTGGGTTACATCGAAC
TGGATCTCAACAGCGGTAAGATCCTTGAGAGTTTTCGCCCCGAAGAACGTTTTCCAATGATGAGCACTTT
TAAAGTTCTGCTATGTGGCGCGGTATTATCCCGTGTTGACGCCGGGCAAGAGCAACTCGGTCGCCGCATA
CACTATTCTCAGAATGACTTGGTTGAGTACTCACCAGTCACAGAAAAGCATCTTACGGATGGCATGACAG
TAAGAGAATTATGCAGTGCTGCCATAACCATGAGTGATAACACTGCGGCCAACTTACTTCTGACAACGAT
CGGAGGACCGAAGGAGCTAACCGCTTTTTTGCACAACATGGGGGATCATGTAACTCGCCTTGATCGTTGG
GAACCGGAGCTGAATGAAGCCATACCAAACGACGAGCGTGACACCACGATGCCTGTAGCAATGGCAACAA
CGTTGCGCAAACTATTAACTGGCGAACTACTTACTCTAGCTTCCCGGCAACAATTAATAGACTGGATGGA
GGCGGATAAAGTTGCAGGACCACTTCTGCGCTCGGCCCTTCCGGCTGGCTGGTTTATTGCTGATAAATCT
GGAGCCGGTGAGCGTGGGTCTCGCGGTATCATTGCAGCACTGGGGCCAGATGGTAAGCCCTCCCGTATCG
TAGTTATCTACACGACGGGGAGTCAGGCAACTATGGATGAACGAAATAGACAGATCGCTGAGATAGGTGC
CTCACTGATTAAGCATTGGTAACTGTCAGACCAAGTTTACTCATATATACTTTAGATTGATTTAAAACTT
CATTTTTAATTTAAAAGGATCTAGGTGAAGATCCTTTTTGATAATCTCATGACCAAAATCCCTTAACGTG
AGTTTTCGTTCCACTGAGCGTCAGACCCCGTAGAAAAGATCAAAGGATCTTCTTGAGATCCTTTTTTTCT
GCGCGTAATCTGCTGCTTGCAAACAAAAAAACCACCGCTACCAGCGGTGGTTTGTTTGCCGGATCAAGAG
CTACCAACTCTTTTTCCGAAGGTAACTGGCTTCAGCAGAGCGCAGATACCAAATACTGTTCTTCTAGTGT
AGCCGTAGTTAGGCCACCACTTCAAGAACTCTGTAGCACCGCCTACATACCTCGCTCTGCTAATCCTGTT
ACCAGTGGCTGCTGCCAGTGGCGATAAGTCGTGTCTTACCGGGTTGGACTCAAGACGATAGTTACCGGAT
AAGGCGCAGCGGTCGGGCTGAACGGGGGGTTCGTGCACACAGCCCAGCTTGGAGCGAACGACCTACACCG
AACTGAGATACCTACAGCGTGAGCTATGAGAAAGCGCCACGCTTCCCGAAGGGAGAAAGGCGGACAGGTA
TCCGGTAAGCGGCAGGGTCGGAACAGGAGAGCGCACGAGGGAGCTTCCAGGGGGAAACGCCTGGTATCTT
TATAGTCCTGTCGGGTTTCGCCACCTCTGACTTGAGCGTCGATTTTTGTGATGCTCGTCAGGGGGGCGGA
GCCTATGGAAAAACGCCAGCAACGCGGCCTTTTTACGGTTCCTGGCCTTTTGCTGGCCTTTTGCTCACAT
GTTCTTTCCTGCGTTATCCCCTGATTCTGTGGATAACCGTATTACCGCCTTTGAGTGAGCTGATACCGCT
CGCCGCAGCCGAACGACCGAGCGCAGCGAGTCAGTGAGCGAGGAAGCGGAAG
Features (pLannotate 1.2.2; 38 found; start..end, strand, type, name):
      2..56      +  CDS            lacI (fragment): lac repressor; lacI; The lac repressor binds to the lac operator to inhibit transcription in E. coli. This inhibition can be relieved by adding lactose or isopropyl-β-D-thiogalactopyranoside (IPTG).
     62..155     +  rep_origin     SV40 ori (fragment): SV40 origin of replication
    180..217     +  CDS            lacI (fragment): lac repressor; lacI; The lac repressor binds to the lac operator to inhibit transcription in E. coli. This inhibition can be relieved by adding lactose or isopropyl-β-D-thiogalactopyranoside (IPTG).
    230..251     +  protein_bind   CAP binding site: CAP binding activates transcription in the presence of cAMP. E. coli catabolite activator protein
    266..296     +  promoter       lac promoter: promoter for the E. coli lac operon
    300..322     +  protein_bind   lac operator (fragment): The lac repressor binds to the lac operator to inhibit transcription in E. coli. This inhibition can be relieved by adding lactose or isopropyl-β-D-thiogalactopyranoside (IPTG). lac repressor encoded by lacI
    354..437     +  polyA_signal   SV40 poly(A) signal (fragment): SV40 polyadenylation signal
    604..933     +  CDS            nef (fragment): NEF_HV1BR - Experimental evidence at protein level: Swiss-Prot protein existence level 1. Extracellular Nef protein targets CD4(+) T-lymphocytes for apoptosis by interacting with CXCR4 surface receptors (PubMed:14990729). From Human immunodeficiency virus type 1 group M subtype B (isolate BRU/LAI) (HIV-1).
    981..1238    +  LTR            5' LTR (truncated): truncated 5' long terminal repeat (LTR) from HIV-1
   1285..1410    +  misc_feature   HIV-1 Ψ: packaging signal of human immunodeficiency virus type 1
   1394..1732    +  CDS            HIV-1 gag (fragment): gag protein from human immunodeficiency virus 1; gag
   1907..2140    +  misc_feature   RRE: The Rev response element (RRE) of HIV-1 allows for Rev-dependent mRNA export from the nucleus to the cytoplasm.
   2517..2617    +  CDS            Rev (fragment): human immunodeficiency virus 1 (HIV-1) Rev protein; rev; enhances nuclear export of unspliced and incompletely spliced viral mRNAs
   2662..2779    +  misc_feature   cPPT/CTS: central polypurine tract and central termination sequence of HIV-1
   2826..3035    +  protein_bind   tetracycline response element (fragment): contains seven copies of the tetracycline operator tetO tetracycline repressor TetR
   3053..3091    +  promoter       minimal CMV promoter: human cytomegalovirus (CMV) immediate early promoter
   3221..3245    +  protein_bind   attB1: mutant version of attB; recombination site for the Gateway® BP reaction BP Clonase™
   3263..4831    +  CDS            RORA: RORA_HUMAN - Also known as NR1F1, RZRA. Experimental evidence at protein level: Swiss-Prot protein existence level 1. Nuclear receptor that binds DNA as a monomer to ROR response elements (RORE) containing a single core motif half-site 5'-AGGTCA-3' preceded by a short A-T-rich sequence. Key regulator of embryonic development, cellular differentiation, immunity, circadian rhythm as well as lipid, steroid, xenobiotics and glucose metabolism. Considered to have intrinsic transcriptional activity, have some natural ligands like oxysterols that act as agonists (25-hydroxycholesterol) or inverse ago
   4851..4875    -  protein_bind   attB2: mutant version of attB; recombination site for the Gateway® BP reaction BP Clonase™
   4987..5022    +  promoter       PGK promoter (fragment): mouse phosphoglycerate kinase 1 promoter
   5040..5095    +  promoter       UbC promoter (fragment): human ubiquitin C promoter
   5108..5163    +  promoter       UbC promoter (fragment): human ubiquitin C promoter
   5174..6352    +  promoter       EF-1α promoter: strong constitutive promoter for human elongation factor EF-1α
   6366..6415    +  promoter       UbC promoter (fragment): human ubiquitin C promoter
   6422..6455    -  protein_bind   loxP: Cre-mediated recombination occurs in the 8-bp core sequence (GCATACAT). Cre recombinase
   6462..7159    +  CDS            rtTA3 (fragment): reverse tetracycline transactivator 3 activates expression from Tet-responsive promoters in the presence of doxycycline
   7089..7199    +  CDS            VP48: 3 tandem repeats of the minimal activation domain of herpes simplex virus VP16 (Cheng et al., 2013)
   7376..7838    +  misc_feature   IRES: internal ribosome entry site (IRES) of the encephalomyocarditis virus (EMCV)
   7854..8573    +  CDS            EGFP: the original enhanced GFP (Yang et al., 1996) mammalian codon-optimized
   8573..8839    +  CDS            NeoR/KanR (fragment): aminoglycoside phosphotransferase confers resistance to neomycin, kanamycin, and G418 (Geneticin®)
   8867..8950    +  CDS            large T antigen (fragment): large T antigen from SV40 (simian virus 40)
   8984..9004    +  misc_feature   MCS (fragment): pBluescript multiple cloning site
   9016..9604    +  misc_feature   WPRE: woodchuck hepatitis virus posttranscriptional regulatory element
   9612..9677    +  CDS            nef (fragment): NEF_HV1Z2 - Experimental evidence at protein level: Swiss-Prot protein existence level 1. Extracellular Nef protein targets CD4(+) T-lymphocytes for apoptosis by interacting with CXCR4 surface receptors. From Human immunodeficiency virus type 1 group M subtype D (isolate Z2/CDC-Z34) (HIV-1).
   9679..9912    +  LTR            3' LTR (ΔU3): self-inactivating 3' long terminal repeat (LTR) from HIV-1
  10117..10221   +  promoter       AmpR promoter: bla
  10222..11082   +  CDS            AmpR: β-lactamase; bla; confers resistance to ampicillin, carbenicillin, and related antibiotics
  11253..11841   +  rep_origin     ori: high-copy-number ColE1/pMB1/pBR322/pUC origin of replication
