[The description below was written by a language model from this plasmid's Addgene catalogue record and pLannotate feature annotations shown in this document.]
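Description:
pINDUCER21-RORA is a lentiviral, doxycycline-inducible expression vector built on the pINDUCER21 (ORF-EG) backbone and carrying the full-length, untagged human RORA open reading frame (RAR-related orphan receptor A, a monomeric DNA-binding nuclear receptor). It is maintained in E. coli through a ColE1/pUC-type origin and an ampicillin resistance gene. The catalogue lists it as low copy and grown in a recombination-deficient strain, as is usual for LTR-containing plasmids.

The viral portion contains a truncated HIV-1 5' LTR, the Ψ packaging signal with a gag fragment, the RRE, the cPPT/CTS, a WPRE and a self-inactivating ΔU3 3' LTR, so packaging functions must be supplied in trans. Within this frame, a tetracycline response element fused to a minimal CMV promoter drives RORA, which is flanked by attB1 and attB2 sites left by Gateway transfer from an entry clone. Downstream, a constitutive promoter drives a bicistronic rtTA3–IRES–EGFP cassette. The annotation software labels this promoter region both as EF-1α and as UbC fragments, so its identity is ambiguous from the table. A loxP site lies just upstream of rtTA3. The single provirus therefore supplies both the transactivator and its responsive target. EGFP marks transduced cells, and RORA is transcribed only when doxycycline allows rtTA3 to bind the TRE.

The associated study concerns respecification of human pluripotent stem cell-derived precursors into multipotent haematopoietic progenitors. The depositor notes that the deposited map covers only the empty backbone. The annotated sequencing record does include the insert, but at about 12.0 kb it is shorter than the stated 13.7 kb total.
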