Addgene plasmid #51303: pINDUCER21-RORA
Purpose: Expression of RORA after doxycycline administration
Depositing lab: George Daley. Depositing organization: Boston Children's Hospital. Publication: Induction of multipotential hematopoietic progenitors from human pluripotent stem cells via respecification of lineage-restricted precursors. Doulatov S, Vo LT, Chou SS, Kim PG, Arora N, Li H, Hadland BK, Bernstein ID, Collins JJ, Zon LI, Daley GQ. Cell Stem Cell. 2013 Oct 3;13(4):459-70. doi: 10.1016/j.stem.2013.09.002. PubMed 24094326.
Backbone
  Vector backbone: pINDUCER21 (ORF-EG)
  Backbone manufacturer: Dr. Richard Mulligan
  Backbone size w/o insert (bp): 12152
  Total vector size (bp): 13724
  Modifications to backbone: None
  Vector type: Lentiviral
Growth in bacteria
  Bacterial resistance: Ampicillin, 100 μg/mL
  Growth temperature: 37°C
  Growth strain: Stbl3
  Copy number: Low Copy
Gene/Insert
  Gene/Insert name: RAR-related orphan receptor A
  Species: H. sapiens (human)
  Insert size (bp): 1572
  Mutation: full length ORF
  GenBank ID: NM_134261.2
  Entrez Gene: RORA (a.k.a. IDDECA, NR1F1, ROR1, ROR2, ROR3, RORa1, RORalpha, RZR-ALPHA, RZRA)
  Tag / fusion protein: n/a
Resource information
  A portion of this plasmid was derived from a plasmid made by: pINDUCER21 from Dr. Steve Elledge (HHMI) Full lenght ORF obtained as pDONR construct from Genecopoeia catalog #: T3100
Terms and licenses: Academic/Nonprofit Terms; Industry Terms: Not Available to Industry
Depositor comments: NOTE: The map and depositor sequence are of the empty backbone ONLY. Addgene does not have sequence for the fully assembled plasmid. Sequence for much of the insert can be found in Addgene's sequencing results.
How to cite: pINDUCER21-RORA was a gift from George Daley (Addgene plasmid # 51303 ; http://n2t.net/addgene:51303 ; RRID:Addgene_51303)
