>Addgene plasmid #51303 | pINDUCER21-RORA | depositor partial sequence | sequence record 79032 | backbone sequence
TGGAAGGGCTAATTCACTCCCAAAGAAGACAAGATATCCTTGATCTGTGGATCTACCACACACAAGGCTA
CTTCCCTGATTAGCAGAACTACACACCAGGGCCAGGGGTCAGATATCCACTGACCTTTGGATGGTGCTAC
AAGCTAGTACCAGTTGAGCCAGATAAGGTAGAAGAGGCCAATAAAGGAGAGAACACCAGCTTGTTACACC
CTGTGAGCCTGCATGGGATGGATGACCCGGAGAGAGAAGTGTTAGAGTGGAGGTTTGACAGCCGCCTAGC
ATTTCATCACGTGGCCCGAGAGCTGCATCCGGAGTACTTCAAGAACTGCTGATATCGAGCTTGCTACAAG
GGACTTTCCGCTGGGGACTTTCCAGGGAGGCGTGGCCTGGGCGGGACTGGGGAGTGGCGAGCCCTCAGAT
CCTGCATATAAGCAGCTGCTTTTTGCCTGTACTGGGTCTCTCTGGTTAGACCAGATCTGAGCCTGGGAGC
TCTCTGGCTAACTAGGGAACCCACTGCTTAAGCCTCAATAAAGCTTGCCTTGAGTGCTTCAAGTAGTGTG
TGCCCGTCTGTTGTGTGACTCTGGTAACTAGAGATCCCTCAGACCCTTTTAGTCAGTGTGGAAAATCTCT
AGCAGTGGCGCCCGAACAGGGACTTGAAAGCGAAAGGGAAACCAGAGGAGCTCTCTCGACGCAGGACTCG
GCTTGCTGAAGCGCGCACGGCAAGAGGCGAGGGGCGGCGACTGGTGAGTACGCCAAAAATTTTGACTAGC
GGAGGCTAGAAGGAGAGAGATGGGTGCGAGAGCGTCAGTATTAAGCGGGGGAGAATTAGATCGCGATGGG
AAAAAATTCGGTTAAGGCCAGGGGGAAAGAAAAAATATAAATTAAAACATATAGTATGGGCAAGCAGGGA
GCTAGAACGATTCGCAGTTAATCCTGGCCTGTTAGAAACATCAGAAGGCTGTAGACAAATACTGGGACAG
CTACAACCATCCCTTCAGACAGGATCAGAAGAACTTAGATCATTATATAATACAGTAGCAACCCTCTATT
GTGTGCATCAAAGGATAGAGATAAAAGACACCAAGGAAGCTTTAGACAAGATAGAGGAAGAGCAAAACAA
AAGTAAGACCACCGCACAGCAAGCGGCCGGCCGCTGATCTTCAGACCTGGAGGAGGAGATATGAGGGACA
ATTGGAGAAGTGAATTATATAAATATAAAGTAGTAAAAATTGAACCATTAGGAGTAGCACCCACCAAGGC
AAAGAGAAGAGTGGTGCAGAGAGAAAAAAGAGCAGTGGGAATAGGAGCTTTGTTCCTTGGGTTCTTGGGA
GCAGCAGGAAGCACTATGGGCGCAGCGTCAATGACGCTGACGGTACAGGCCAGACAATTATTGTCTGGTA
TAGTGCAGCAGCAGAACAATTTGCTGAGGGCTATTGAGGCGCAACAGCATCTGTTGCAACTCACAGTCTG
GGGCATCAAGCAGCTCCAGGCAAGAATCCTGGCTGTGGAAAGATACCTAAAGGATCAACAGCTCCTGGGG
ATTTGGGGTTGCTCTGGAAAACTCATTTGCACCACTGCTGTGCCTTGGAATGCTAGTTGGAGTAATAAAT
CTCTGGAACAGATTTGGAATCACACGACCTGGATGGAGTGGGACAGAGAAATTAACAATTACACAAGCTT
AATACACTCCTTAATTGAAGAATCGCAAAACCAGCAAGAAAAGAATGAACAAGAATTATTGGAATTAGAT
AAATGGGCAAGTTTGTGGAATTGGTTTAACATAACAAATTGGCTGTGGTATATAAAATTATTCATAATGA
TAGTAGGAGGCTTGGTAGGTTTAAGAATAGTTTTTGCTGTACTTTCTATAGTGAATAGAGTTAGGCAGGG
ATATTCACCATTATCGTTTCAGACCCACCTCCCAACCCCGAGGGGACCCGACAGGCCCGAAGGAATAGAA
GAAGAAGGTGGAGAGAGAGACAGAGACAGATCCATTCGATTAGTGAACGGATCTCGACGGTATCGCCGAA
TTCACAAATGGCAGTATTCATCCACAATTTTAAAAGAAAAGGGGGGATTGGGGGGTACAGTGCAGGGGAA
AGAATAGTAGACATAATAGCAACAGACATACAAACTAAAGAATTACAAAAACAAATTACAAAAATTCAAA
ATTTTCGGGTTTATTACAGGGACAGCAGAGATCCAGTTTGGACTAGGATCCTTTACCACTCCCTATCAGT
GATAGAGAAAAGTGAAAGTCGAGTTTACCACTCCCTATCAGTGATAGAGAAAAGTGAAAGTCGAGTTTAC
CACTCCCTATCAGTGATAGAGAAAAGTGAAAGTCGAGTTTACCACTCCCTATCAGTGATAGAGAAAAGTG
AAAGTCGAGTTTACCACTCCCTATCAGTGATAGAGAAAAGTGAAAGTCGAGTTTACCACTCCCTATCAGT
GATAGAGAAAAGTGAAAGTCGAGTTTACCACTCCCTATCAGTGATAGAGAAAAGTGAAAGTCGAGCTCGG
TACCCGGGTCGAGGTAGGCGTGTACGGTGGGAGGCCTATATAAGCAGAGCTCGTTTAGTGAACCGTCAGA
TCGCCTGGAGACGCCATCCACGCTGTTTTGACCTCCATAGAAGACACCGGGACCGATCCAGCCTCCGCGG
CCCCGAACTAGTCCAGTGTGGTGGAATTCTGCAGATATCAACAAGTTTGTACAAAAAAGCTGAACGAGAA
ACGTAAAATGATATAAATATCAATATATTAAATTAGATTTTGCATAAAAAACAGACTACATAATACTGTA
AAACACAACATATCCAGTCACTATGGCGGCCGCATTAGGCACCCCAGGCTTTACACTTTATGCTTCCGGC
TCGTATAATGTGTGGATTTTGAGTTAGGATCCGTCGAGATTTTCAGGAGCTAAGGAAGCTAAAATGGAGA
AAAAAATCACTGGATATACCACCGTTGATATATCCCAATGGCATCGTAAAGAACATTTTGAGGCATTTCA
GTCAGTTGCTCAATGTACCTATAACCAGACCGTTCAGCTGGATATTACGGCCTTTTTAAAGACCGTAAAG
AAAAATAAGCACAAGTTTTATCCGGCCTTTATTCACATTCTTGCCCGCCTGATGAATGCTCATCCGGAAT
TCCGTATGGCAATGAAAGACGGTGAGCTGGTGATATGGGATAGTGTTCACCCTTGTTACACCGTTTTCCA
TGAGCAAACTGAAACGTTTTCATCGCTCTGGAGTGAATACCACGACGATTTCCGGCAGTTTCTACACATA
TATTCGCAAGATGTGGCGTGTTACGGTGAAAACCTGGCCTATTTCCCTAAAGGGTTTATTGAGAATATGT
TTTTCGTCTCAGCCAATCCCTGGGTGAGTTTCACCAGTTTTGATTTAAACGTGGCCAATATGGACAACTT
CTTCGCCCCCGTTTTCACCATGGGCAAATATTATACGCAAGGCGACAAGGTGCTGATGCCGCTGGCGATT
CAGGTTCATCATGCCGTTTGTGATGGCTTCCATGTCGGCAGAATGCTTAATGAATTACAACAGTACTGCG
ATGAGTGGCAGGGCGGGGCGTAAAGATCTGGATCCGGCTTACTAAAAGCCAGATAACAGTATGCGTATTT
GCGCGCTGATTTTTGCGGTATAAGAATATATACTGATATGTATACCCGAAGTATGTCAAAAAGAGGTATG
CTATGAAGCAGCGTATTACAGTGACAGTTGACAGCGACAGCTATCAGTTGCTCAAGGCATATATGATGTC
AATATCTCCGGTCTGGTAAGCACAACCATGCAGAATGAAGCCCGTCGTCTGCGTGCCGAACGCTGGAAAG
CGGAAAATCAGGAAGGGATGGCTGAGGTCGCCCGGTTTATTGAAATGAACGGCTCTTTTGCTGACGAGAA
CAGGGGCTGGTGAAATGCAGTTTAAGGTTTACACCTATAAAAGAGAGAGCCGTTATCGTCTGTTTGTGGA
TGTACAGAGTGATATTATTGACACGCCCGGGCGACGGATGGTGATCCCCCTGGCCAGTGCACGTCTGCTG
TCAGATAAAGTCTCCCGTGAACTTTACCCGGTGGTGCATATCGGGGATGAAAGCTGGCGCATGATGACCA
CCGATATGGCCAGTGTGCCGGTCTCCGTTATCGGGGAAGAAGTGGCTGATCTCAGCCACCGCGAAAATGA
CATCAAAAACGCCATTAACCTGATGTTCTGGGGAATATAAATGTCAGGCTCCCTTATACACAGCCAGTCT
GCAGGTCGACCATAGTGACTGGATATGTTGTGTTTTACAGTATTATGTAGTCTGTTTTTTATGCAAAATC
TAATTTAATATATTGATATTTATATCATTTTACGTTTCTCGTTCAGCTTTCTTGTACAAAGTGGTTGATA
TCCAGCACAGTGGCGGCCGCTCGAGTCTAGAGGGCCCGCGGTTCGAATACCCATACGACGTCCCAGACTA
CGCTTAGTAATGATTAATTAAACTAGAAATTCTACCGGGTAGGGGAGGCGCTTTTCCCAAGGCAGTCTGG
AGTAACCCACCCAAGATCTGGCCTCCGCGCCGGGTTTTGGCGCCTCCCGCGGGCGCCCCCCTCCTCACGG
CGAGCCGCGTAAGATCTGGCCTCCGCGCCGGGTTTTGGCGCCTCCCGCGGGCGCCCCCCTCCTCACGGCG
AGCCTAGTCGTGAGGCTCCGGTGCCCGTCAGTGGGCAGAGCGCACATCGCCCACAGTCCCCGAGAAGTTG
GGGGGAGGGGTCGGCAATTGAACCGGTGCCTAGAGAAGGTGGCGCGGGGTAAACTGGGAAAGTGATGTCG
TGTACTGGCTCCGCCTTTTTCCCGAGGGTGGGGGAGAACCGTATATAAGTGCAGTAGTCGCCGTGAACGT
TCTTTTTCGCAACGGGTTTGCCGCCAGAACACAGGTAAGTGCCGTGTGTGGTTCCCGCGGGCCTGGCCTC
TTTACGGGTTATGGCCCTTGCGTGCCTTGAATTACTTCCACCTGGCTGCAGTACGTGATTCTTGATCCCG
AGCTTCGGGTTGGAAGTGGGTGGGAGAGTTCGAGGCCTTGCGCTTAAGGAGCCCCTTCGCCTCGTGCTTG
AGTTGAGGCCTGGCCTGGGCGCTGGGGCCGCCGCGTGCGAATCTGGTGGCACCTTCGCGCCTGTCTCGCT
GCTTTCGATAAGTCTCTAGCCATTTAAAATTTTTGATGACCTGCTGCGACGCTTTTTTTCTGGCAAGATA
GTCTTGTAAATGCGGGCCAAGATCTGCACACTGGTATTTCGGTTTTTGGGGCCGCGGGCGGCGACGGGGC
CCGTGCGTCCCAGCGCACATGTTCGGCGAGGCGGGGCCTGCGAGCGCGGCCACCGAGAATCGGACGGGGG
TAGTCTCAAGCTGGCCGGCCTGCTCTGGTGCCTGGCCTCGCGCCGCCGTGTATCGCCCCGCCCTGGGCGG
CAAGGCTGGCCCGGTCGGCACCAGTTGCGTGAGCGGAAAGATGGCCGCTTCCCGGCCCTGCTGCAGGGAG
CTCAAAATGGAGGACGCGGCGCTCGGGAGAGCGGGCGGGTGAGTCACCCACACAAAGGAAAAGGGCCTTT
CCGTCCTCAGCCGTCGCTTCATGTGACTCCACGGAGTACCGGGCGCCGTCCAGGCACCTCGATTAGTTCT
CGAGCTTTTGGAGTACGTCGTCTTTAGGTTGGGGGGAGGGGTTTTATGCGATGGAGTTTCCCCACACTGA
GTGGGTGGAGACTGAAGTTAGGCCAGCTTGGCACTTGATGTAATTCTCCTTGGAATTTGCCCTTTTTGAG
TTTGGATCTTGGTTCATTCTCAAGCCTCAGACAGTGGTTCAAAGTTTTTTTCTTCCATTTCAGGTGTCGT
GAAGCGGCCGCCATGCTAGTAAATTGTCCGCTAAATTCTGGCCGTTTTTGGCTTTTTTGTTAGACGGATC
CATAACTTCGTATAATGTATGCTATACGAAGTTATGCCACCATGTCTAGACTGGACAAGAGCAAAGTCAT
AAACGGAGCTCTGGAATTACTCAATGGTGTCGGTATCGAAGGCCTGACGACAAGGAAACTCGCTCAAAAG
CTGGGAGTTGAGCAGCCTACCCTGTACTGGCACGTGAAGAACAAGCGGGCCCTGCTCGATGCCCTGCCAA
TCGAGATGCTGGACAGGCATCATACCCACTTCTGCCCCCTGGAAGGCGAGTCATGGCAAGACTTTCTGCG
GAACAACGCCAAGTCATACCGCTGTGCTCTCCTCTCACATCGCGACGGGGCTAAAGTGCATCTCGGCACC
CGCCCAACAGAGAAACAGTACGAAACCCTGGAAAATCAGCTCGCGTTCCTGTGTCAGCAAGGCTTCTCCC
TGGAGAACGCACTGTACGCTCTGTCCGCCGTGGGCCACTTTACACTGGGCTGCGTATTGGAGGAACAGGA
GCATCAAGTAGCAAAAGAGGAAAGAGAGACACCTACCACCGATTCTATGCCCCCACTTCTGAGACAAGCA
ATTGAGCTGTTCGACCGGCAGGGAGCCGAACCTGCCTTCCTTTTCGGCCTGGAACTAATCATATGTGGCC
TGGAGAAACAGCTAAAGTGCGAAAGCGGCGGGCCGACCGACGCCCTTGACGATTTTGACTTAGACATGCT
CCCAGCCGATGCCCTTGACGACTTTGACCTTGATATGCTGCCTGCTGACGCTCTTGACGATTTTGACCTT
GACATGCTCCCCGGGTAACTAAGTAAGGATCCGCGGCCGCACTAGAGGAATTCCGCCCCTCTCCCCCCCC
CCCCTCTCCCTCCCCCCCCCCTAACGTTACTGGCCGAAGCCGCTTGGAATAAGGCCGGTGTGCGTTTGTC
TATATGTTATTTTCCACCATATTGCCGTCTTTTGGCAATGTGAGGGCCCGGAAACCTGGCCCTGTCTTCT
TGACGAGCATTCCTAGGGGTCTTTCCCCTCTCGCCAAAGGAATGCAAGGTCTGTTGAATGTCGTGAAGGA
AGCAGTTCCTCTGGAAGCTTCTTGAAGACAAACAACGTCTGTAGCGACCCTTTGCAGGCAGCGGAACCCC
CCACCTGGCGACAGGTGCCTCTGCGGCCAAAAGCCACGTGTATAAGATACACCTGCAAAGGCGGCACAAC
CCCAGTGCCACGTTGTGAGTTGGATAGTTGTGGAAAGAGTCAAATGGCTCTCCTCAAGCGTATTCAACAA
GGGGCTGAAGGATGCCCAGAAGGTACCCCATTGTATGGGATCTGATCTGGGGCCTCGGTGCACATGCTTT
ACATGTGTTTAGTCGAGGTTAAAAAAACGTCTAGGCCCCCCGAACCACGGGGACGTGGTTTTCCTTTGAA
AAACACGATGATAAGCTTACCGGTCCACCATGGTGAGCAAGGGCGAGGAGCTGTTCACCGGGGTGGTGCC
CATCCTGGTCGAGCTGGACGGCGACGTAAACGGCCACAAGTTCAGCGTGTCCGGCGAGGGCGAGGGCGAT
GCCACCTACGGCAAGCTGACCCTGAAGTTCATCTGCACCACCGGCAAGCTGCCCGTGCCCTGGCCCACCC
TCGTGACCACCCTGACCTACGGCGTGCAGTGCTTCAGCCGCTACCCCGACCACATGAAGCAGCACGACTT
CTTCAAGTCCGCCATGCCCGAAGGCTACGTCCAGGAGCGCACCATCTTCTTCAAGGACGACGGCAACTAC
AAGACCCGCGCCGAGGTGAAGTTCGAGGGCGACACCCTGGTGAACCGCATCGAGCTGAAGGGCATCGACT
TCAAGGAGGACGGCAACATCCTGGGGCACAAGCTGGAGTACAACTACAACAGCCACAACGTCTATATCAT
GGCCGACAAGCAGAAGAACGGCATCAAGGTGAACTTCAAGATCCGCCACAACATCGAGGACGGCAGCGTG
CAGCTCGCCGACCACTACCAGCAGAACACCCCCATCGGCGACGGCCCCGTGCTGCTGCCCGACAACCACT
ACCTGAGCACCCAGTCCGCCCTGAGCAAAGACCCCAACGAGAAGCGCGATCACATGGTCCTGCTGGAGTT
CGTGACCGCCGCCGGGATCACTCTCGGCATGGACGAGCTGTACAAGTAAGCATGCCCGACGGCGAGGATC
TCGTCGTGACCCATGGCGATGCCTGCTTGCCGAATATCATGGTGGAAAATGGCCGCTTTTCTGGATTCAT
CGACTGTGGCCGGCTGGGTGTGGCGGACCGCTATCAGGACATAGCGTTGGCTACCCGTGATATTGCTGAA
GAGCTTGGCGGCGAATGGGCTGACCGCTTCCTCGTGCTTTACGGTATCGCCGCTCCCGATTCGCAGCGCA
TCGCCTTCTATCGCCTTCTTGACGAGTTCTTCTGATGTACAAGTAAAGCGGCCGCGACTCTAGATCATAA
TCAGCCATACCACATTTGTAGAGGTTTTACTTGCTTTAAAAAACCTCCCACACCTCCCCCTGAACCTGAA
ACATAAAATGAATGCAATTGTTGTTGTTTAGTCCCTCCCAATTCGATATCAAGCTTATCGCGATAGATCC
TAATCAACCTCTGGATTACAAAATTTGTGAAAGATTGACTGGTATTCTTAACTATGTTGCTCCTTTTACG
CTATGTGGATACGCTGCTTTAATGCCTTTGTATCATGCTATTGCTTCCCGTATGGCTTTCATTTTCTCCT
CCTTGTATAAATCCTGGTTGCTGTCTCTTTATGAGGAGTTGTGGCCCGTTGTCAGGCAACGTGGCGTGGT
GTGCACTGTGTTTGCTGACGCAACCCCCACTGGTTGGGGCATTGCCACCACCTGTCAGCTCCTTTCCGGG
ACTTTCGCTTTCCCCCTCCCTATTGCCACGGCGGAACTCATCGCCGCCTGCCTTGCCCGCTGCTGGACAG
GGGCTCGGCTGTTGGGCACTGACAATTCCGTGGTGTTGTCGGGGAAATCATCGTCCTTTCCTTGGCTGCT
CGCCTGTGTTGCCACCTGGATTCTGCGCGGGACGTCCTTCTGCTACGTCCCTTCGGCCCTCAATCCAGCG
GACCTTCCTTCCCGCGGCCTGCTGCCGGCTCTGCGGCCTCTTCCGCGTCTTCGCCTTCGCCCTCAGACGA
GTCGGATCTCCCTTTGGGCCGCCTCCCCGCCTGAGATCCTTTAAGACCAATGACTTACAAGGCAGCTGTA
GATCTTAGCCACTTTTTAAAAGAAAAGGGGGGACTGGAAGGGCTAATTCACTCCCAACGAAGACAAGATC
TGCTTTTTGCTTGTACTGGGTCTCTCTGGTTAGACCAGATCTGAGCCTGGGAGCTCTCTGGCTAACTAGG
GAACCCACTGCTTAAGCCTCAATAAAGCTTGCCTTGAGTGCTTCAAGTAGTGTGTGCCCGTCTGTTGTGT
GACTCTGGTAACTAGAGATCCCTCAGACCCTTTTAGTCAGTGTGGAAAATCTCTAGCAGTAGTAGTTCAT
GTCATCTTATTATTCAGTATTTATAACTTGCAAAGAAATGAATATCAGAGAGTGAGAGGCCCGGGTTAAT
TAAGGAAAGGGCTAGATCATTCTTGAAGACGAAAGGGCCTCGTGATACGCCTATTTTTATAGGTTAATGT
CATGATAATAATGGTTTCTTAGACGTCAGGTGGCACTTTTCGGGGAAATGTGCGCGGAACCCCTATTTGT
TTATTTTTCTAAATACATTCAAATATGTATCCGCTCATGAGACAATAACCCTGATAAATGCTTCAATAAT
ATTGAAAAAGGAAGAGTATGAGTATTCAACATTTCCGTGTCGCCCTTATTCCCTTTTTTGCGGCATTTTG
CCTTCCTGTTTTTGCTCACCCAGAAACGCTGGTGAAAGTAAAAGATGCTGAAGATCAGTTGGGTGCACGA
GTGGGTTACATCGAACTGGATCTCAACAGCGGTAAGATCCTTGAGAGTTTTCGCCCCGAAGAACGTTTTC
CAATGATGAGCACTTTTAAAGTTCTGCTATGTGGCGCGGTATTATCCCGTGTTGACGCCGGGCAAGAGCA
ACTCGGTCGCCGCATACACTATTCTCAGAATGACTTGGTTGAGTACTCACCAGTCACAGAAAAGCATCTT
ACGGATGGCATGACAGTAAGAGAATTATGCAGTGCTGCCATAACCATGAGTGATAACACTGCGGCCAACT
TACTTCTGACAACGATCGGAGGACCGAAGGAGCTAACCGCTTTTTTGCACAACATGGGGGATCATGTAAC
TCGCCTTGATCGTTGGGAACCGGAGCTGAATGAAGCCATACCAAACGACGAGCGTGACACCACGATGCCT
GTAGCAATGGCAACAACGTTGCGCAAACTATTAACTGGCGAACTACTTACTCTAGCTTCCCGGCAACAAT
TAATAGACTGGATGGAGGCGGATAAAGTTGCAGGACCACTTCTGCGCTCGGCCCTTCCGGCTGGCTGGTT
TATTGCTGATAAATCTGGAGCCGGTGAGCGTGGGTCTCGCGGTATCATTGCAGCACTGGGGCCAGATGGT
AAGCCCTCCCGTATCGTAGTTATCTACACGACGGGGAGTCAGGCAACTATGGATGAACGAAATAGACAGA
TCGCTGAGATAGGTGCCTCACTGATTAAGCATTGGTAACTGTCAGACCAAGTTTACTCATATATACTTTA
GATTGATTTAAAACTTCATTTTTAATTTAAAAGGATCTAGGTGAAGATCCTTTTTGATAATCTCATGACC
AAAATCCCTTAACGTGAGTTTTCGTTCCACTGAGCGTCAGACCCCGTAGAAAAGATCAAAGGATCTTCTT
GAGATCCTTTTTTTCTGCGCGTAATCTGCTGCTTGCAAACAAAAAAACCACCGCTACCAGCGGTGGTTTG
TTTGCCGGATCAAGAGCTACCAACTCTTTTTCCGAAGGTAACTGGCTTCAGCAGAGCGCAGATACCAAAT
ACTGTTCTTCTAGTGTAGCCGTAGTTAGGCCACCACTTCAAGAACTCTGTAGCACCGCCTACATACCTCG
CTCTGCTAATCCTGTTACCAGTGGCTGCTGCCAGTGGCGATAAGTCGTGTCTTACCGGGTTGGACTCAAG
ACGATAGTTACCGGATAAGGCGCAGCGGTCGGGCTGAACGGGGGGTTCGTGCACACAGCCCAGCTTGGAG
CGAACGACCTACACCGAACTGAGATACCTACAGCGTGAGCTATGAGAAAGCGCCACGCTTCCCGAAGGGA
GAAAGGCGGACAGGTATCCGGTAAGCGGCAGGGTCGGAACAGGAGAGCGCACGAGGGAGCTTCCAGGGGG
AAACGCCTGGTATCTTTATAGTCCTGTCGGGTTTCGCCACCTCTGACTTGAGCGTCGATTTTTGTGATGC
TCGTCAGGGGGGCGGAGCCTATGGAAAAACGCCAGCAACGCGGCCTTTTTACGGTTCCTGGCCTTTTGCT
GGCCTTTTGCTCACATGTTCTTTCCTGCGTTATCCCCTGATTCTGTGGATAACCGTATTACCGCCTTTGA
GTGAGCTGATACCGCTCGCCGCAGCCGAACGACCGAGCGCAGCGAGTCAGTGAGCGAGGAAGCGGAAGAG
CGCCCAATACGCAAACCGCCTCTCCCCGCGCGTTGGCCGATTCATTAATGCAGCAAGCTCATGGCTGACT
AATTTTTTTTATTTATGCAGAGGCCGAGGCCGCCTCGGCCTCTGAGCTATTCCAGAAGTAGTGAGGAGGC
TTTTTTGGAGGCCTAGGCTTTTGCAAAAAGCTCCCCGTGGCACGACAGGTTTCCCGACTGGAAAGCGGGC
AGTGAGCGCAACGCAATTAATGTGAGTTAGCTCACTCATTAGGCACCCCAGGCTTTACACTTTATGCTTC
CGGCTCGTATGTTGTGTGGAATTGTGAGCGGATAACAATTTCACACAGGAAACAGCTATGACATGATTAC
GAATTTCACAAATAAAGCATTTTTTTCACTGCATTCTAGTTGTGGTTTGTCCAAACTCATCAATGTATCT
TATCATGTCTGGATCAACTGGATAACTCAAGCTAACCAAAATCATCCCAAACTTCCCACCCCATACCCTA
TTACCACTGCCAATTACCTGTGGTTTCATTTACTCTAAACCTGTGATTCCTCTGAATTATTTTCATTTTA
AAGAAATTGTATTTGTTAAATATGTACTACAAACTTAGTAGT
