>Addgene plasmid #51303 | pINDUCER21-RORA | addgene partial sequence | sequence record 87670 | LNCX 5'-AGCTCGTTTAGTGAACCGTCAGATC-3'
GTGTGGTGGAATTCTGCAGATATCAACAAGTTTGTACAAAAAAGCAGGCTTGAAGGAATTCGGTACCATG
GAGTCAGCTCCGGCAGCCCCCGACCCCGCCGCCAGCGAGCCAGGCAGCAGCGGCGCGGACGCGGCCGCCG
GCTCCAGGGAGACCCCGCTGAACCAGGAATCCGCCCGCAAGAGCGAGCCGCCTGCCCCGGTGCGCAGACA
GAGCTATTCCAGCACCAGCAGAGGTATCTCAGTAACGAAGAAGACACATACATCTCAAATTGAAATTATT
CCATGCAAGATCTGTGGAGACAAATCATCAGGAATCCATTATGGTGTCATTACATGTGAAGGCTGCAAGG
GCTTTTTCAGGAGAAGTCAGCAAAGCAATGCCACCTACTCCTGTCCTCGTCAGAAGAACTGTTTGATTGA
TCGAACCAGTAGAAACCGCTGCCAACACTGTCGATTACAGAAATGCCTTGCCGTAGGGATGTCTCGAGAT
GCTGTAAAATTTGGCCGAATGTCCAAAAAGCAAAG
