>Addgene plasmid #51303 | pINDUCER21-RORA | addgene partial sequence | sequence record 87672 | EF1a-R 5'-CACGGCGACTACTGCACTTA-3'
ACCGGTTCAATTGCCGACCCCTCCCCCCAACTTCTCGGGGACTGTGGGCGATGTGCGCTCTGCCCACTGA
CGGGCACCGGAGCCTCACGACTAGGCTCGCCGTGAGGAGGGGGGCGCCCGCGGGAGGCGCCAAAACCCGG
CGCGGAGGCCAGATCTTACGCGGCTCGCCGTGAGGAGGGGGGCGCCCGCGGGAGGCGCCAAAACCCGGCG
CGGAGGCCAGATCTTGGGTGGGTTACTCCAGACTGCCTTGGGAAAAGCGCCTCCCCTACCCGGTAGAATT
TCTAGTTTAATTAATCATTACTAAGCGTAGTCTGGGACGTCGTATGGGTATTCGAACCGCGGGCCCTCTA
GACTCGAGCGGCCGCCACTGTGCTGGATATCAACCACTTTGTACAAGAAAGCTGGGTTGCGGCCGCACTC
GAGCTACCCATCAATTTGCATTGCTGGCTCAAATTCTGAAGTGAACAACTCCTTGTATAATGGAGGAAAA
TGAAGTCGCACAATGTCTGGGTATATTGCTTTAAATGCCATTAGCTTTTCTGTATGTCGTCCACATAAGG
CTCTTAATGTAGACACCTTGCATATTAACTTTGTTAGTATTCCATCTTCTCGGTGATTCTTCTGTAGGAC
GTGTTGAAGAGCTA
