>Addgene plasmid #51303 | pINDUCER21-RORA | addgene partial sequence | sequence record 87693 | IRES-F 5'-TGGCTCTCCTCAAGCGTATT-3'
AGGTACCCCATTGTATGGGATCTGATCTGGGGCCTCGGTGCACATGCTTTACATGTGTTTAGTCGAGGTT
AAAAAAACGTCTAGGCCCCCCGAACCACGGGGACGTGGTTTTCCTTTGAAAAACACGATGATAAGCTTAC
CGGTCCACCATGGTGAGCAAGGGCGAGGAGCTGTTCACCGGGGTGGTGCCCATCCTGGTCGAGCTGGACG
GCGACGTAAACGGCCACAAGTTCAGCGTGTCCGGCGAGGGCGAGGGCGATGCCACCTACGGCAAGCTGAC
CCTGAAGTTCATCTGCACCACCGGCAAGCTGCCCGTGCCCTGGCCCACCCTCGTGACCACCCTGACCTAC
GGCGTGCAGTGCTTCAGCCGCTACCCCGACCACATGAAGCAGCACGACTTCTTCAAGTCCGCCATGCCCG
AAGGCTACGTCCAGGAGCGCACCATCTTCTTCAAGGACGACGGCAACTACAAGACCCGCGCCGAGGTGAA
GTTCGAGGGCGACACCCTGGTGAACCGCATCGAGCTGAAGGGCATCGACTTCAAGGAGGACGGCAACATC
CTGGGGCACAAGCTGGAGTACAACTACAACAGCCACAACGTCTATATCATGGCCGACAAGCAGAAGAACG
GCATCAAGGTGAACTTCAAGATCCGCCACAACATCGAGGACGGCAGCGTGCAGCTCGCCGACCACTACCA
GCAGAACACCCCCATCGGCGACGGCCCCGTGCTGCTGCCCGACAACCACTACCTGAGCACCCAGTCCGCC
CTGAGCAAAGACCCCAACGAGAAGCGCGATCACATGGTCCTGCTGGAGTTCGTGACCGCCGCC
