>Addgene plasmid #51303 | pINDUCER21-RORA | addgene partial sequence | sequence record 87694 | EF1a-F 5'-TCAAGCCTCAGACAGTGGTTC-3'
CTTTTTTGTTAGACGGATCCATAACTTCGTATAATGTATGCTATACGAAGTTATGCCACCATGTCTAGAC
TGGACAAGAGCAAAGTCATAAACGGAGCTCTGGAATTACTCAATGGTGTCGGTATCGAAGGCCTGACGAC
AAGGAAACTCGCTCAAAAGCTGGGAGTTGAGCAGCCTACCCTGTACTGGCACGTGAAGAACAAGCGGGCC
CTGCTCGATGCCCTGCCAATCGAGATGCTGGACAGGCATCATACCCACTTCTGCCCCCTGGAAGGCGAGT
CATGGCAAGACTTTCTGCGGAACAACGCCAAGTCATACCGCTGTGCTCTCCTCTCACATCGCGACGGGGC
TAAAGTGCATCTCGGCACCCGCCCAACAGAGAAACAGTACGAAACCCTGGAAAATCAGCTCGCGTTCCTG
TGTCAGCAAGGCTTCTCCCTGGAGAACGCACTGTACGCTCTGTCCGCCGTGGGCCACTTTACACTGGGCT
GCGTATTGGAGGAACAGGAGCATCAAGTAGCAAAAGAGGAAAGAGAGACACCTACCACCGATTCTATGCC
CCCACTTCTGAGACAAGCAATTGAGCTGTTCGACCGGCAGGGAGCCGAACCTGCCTTCCTTTTCGGCCTG
GAACTAATCATATGTGGCCTGGAGAAACAGCTAAAGTGCGAAAGCGGCGGGCCGACCGACGCCCTTGACG
ATTTTGACTTA
